Addgene plasmid #199263: pEJS1830 All-in-one AAV-U1a-NmeABE-8e-2xBPSV40-U6-Fah
Purpose: Single AAV vector for expressing N-terminal fusion Nme2Cas9-ABE8e and one U6 driven sgRNA targeting the point mutation in the mouse Fah gene of a HT1 mouse model
Depositing lab: Erik Sontheimer. Depositing organization: University of Massachusetts, Worcester. Publication: Adenine Base Editing In Vivo with a Single Adeno-Associated Virus Vector. Zhang H, Bamidele N, Liu P, Ojelabi O, Gao XD, Rodriguez T, Cheng H, Kelly K, Watts JK, Xie J, Gao G, Wolfe SA, Xue W, Sontheimer EJ. GEN Biotechnol. 2022 Jun 1;1(3):285-299. doi: 10.1089/genbio.2022.0015. Epub 2022 Jun 14. PubMed 35811581.
Backbone
  Vector backbone: AAV
  Backbone size w/o insert (bp): 3486
  Total vector size (bp): 7482
  Modifications to backbone: Contains U6-driven sgRNA cassette
  Vector type: Mammalian Expression, AAV, CRISPR
Growth in bacteria
  Bacterial resistance: Ampicillin, 100 μg/mL
  Growth temperature: 30°C
  Growth strain: NEB Stable
  Copy number: Unknown
Gene/Insert
  Gene/Insert name: NmeABE8e (alt names: Nme2Cas9-ABE8e; Nme2Cas9c-ABE8e)
  Species: N. meningitidis
  Insert size (bp): 3996
  Promoter: U1a
  Tag / fusion protein: NLS (N terminal on insert); NLS (C terminal on insert)
  Cloning method: Gibson Cloning
  Sequencing primers: 5′ GCCACCATGaaaagaaccgc; 3′ ACACAAAAAACCAACACACA
Terms and licenses: Academic/Nonprofit Terms; Industry Terms: Not Available to Industry
How to cite: pEJS1830 All-in-one AAV-U1a-NmeABE-8e-2xBPSV40-U6-Fah was a gift from Erik Sontheimer (Addgene plasmid # 199263 ; http://n2t.net/addgene:199263 ; RRID:Addgene_199263)
