[The description below was written by a language model from this plasmid's Addgene catalogue record and pLannotate feature annotations shown in this document.]
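Description:
pEJS1830 All-in-one AAV-U1a-NmeABE-8e-2xBPSV40-U6-Fah is an AAV transfer plasmid of about 7.5 kb that places a complete adenine base editor and its guide RNA between AAV2 inverted terminal repeats, so both components can be packaged into a single recombinant AAV particle for in vivo delivery. The bacterial portion carries a high-copy ColE1/pUC-type origin, an f1 phage origin and the β-lactamase gene with its own promoter for ampicillin selection. The annotation finds one full-length ITR and only short fragments of the other. This is common for these repeat-rich, recombination-prone elements in assembled sequence reads and fits with the use of a recombination-deficient propagation strain.

The main payload is NmeABE8e, a roughly 4 kb open reading frame in which an evolved E. coli TadA deaminase domain (the ABE8e variant, per the record) is fused to the N terminus of the compact Neisseria meningitidis Nme2Cas9. The fusion is flanked by nuclear localisation signals at both ends, which the name gives as bipartite SV40 type. According to the catalogue entry, expression is driven by the small U1a promoter; this element was not picked up in the feature table but would lie in the unannotated stretch upstream of TadA. Transcription ends at a short synthetic poly(A) signal. In the opposite orientation, a human U6 Pol III promoter drives a single-guide RNA built on the Nm tracrRNA scaffold, with a spacer aimed at the point mutation in the mouse Fah gene. The small Cas9 orthologue, promoter and terminator keep the cassette within AAV packaging capacity. The construct is intended for single-vector correction of the Fah mutation in the mouse model of hereditary tyrosinemia type 1.
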