Features (pLannotate 1.2.2; 14 found; start..end, strand, type, name):
     62..650     -  rep_origin     ori: high-copy-number ColE1/pMB1/pBR322/pUC origin of replication
    821..1681    -  CDS            AmpR: β-lactamase; bla; confers resistance to ampicillin, carbenicillin, and related antibiotics
   1682..1786    -  promoter       AmpR promoter: bla
   1905..1954    +  misc_feature   bom (fragment): basis of mobility region from pBR322
   1955..2410    -  rep_origin     f1 ori (sequence partly withheld): f1 bacteriophage origin of replication; arrow indicates direction of (+) strand synthesis
   2429..2480    +  misc_feature   bom (fragment): basis of mobility region from pBR322
   2485..2625    -  repeat_region  AAV2 ITR: inverted terminal repeat of adeno-associated virus serotype 2 inverted
   2638..2685    -  polyA_signal   poly(A) signal: synthetic polyadenylation signal
   2746..5991    -  CDS            cas9: CAS9_NEIMA - Experimental evidence at protein level: Swiss-Prot protein existence level 1. CRISPR (clustered regularly interspaced short palindromic repeat) is an adaptive immune system that provides protection against mobile genetic elements (viruses, transposable elements and conjugative plasmids). CRISPR clusters contain spacers, sequences complementary to antecedent mobile elements, and target invading nucleic acids. CRISPR clusters are transcribed and processed into CRISPR RNA (crRNA). In type II CRISPR systems correct processing of pre-crRNA requires a trans- encoded small RNA (tracrRNA)
   6094..6585    -  CDS            tadA: TADA_ECOLI - Also known as yfhC. Experimental evidence at protein level: Swiss-Prot protein existence level 1. Catalyzes the deamination of adenosine to inosine at the wobble position 34 of tRNA(Arg2). Essential for cell viability. From Escherichia coli (strain K12).
   6945..7185    +  promoter       U6 promoter: RNA polymerase III promoter for human U6 snRNA
   7234..7314    +  misc_RNA       Nm tracrRNA (fragment): trans-activating CRISPR RNA for the Neisseria meningitidis CRISPR/Cas9 system (Hou et al., 2013)
   7377..7404    -  repeat_region  AAV2 ITR (fragment): inverted terminal repeat of adeno-associated virus serotype 2 inverted
   7433..7460    -  repeat_region  AAV2 ITR (fragment): inverted terminal repeat of adeno-associated virus serotype 2 inverted
>Addgene plasmid #199263 | pEJS1830 All-in-one AAV-U1a-NmeABE-8e-2xBPSV40-U6-Fah | addgene full sequence | sequence record 389813 | Addgene NGS Result
ACATGTGAGCAAAAGGCCAGCAAAAGGCCAGGAACCGTAAAAAGGCCGCGTTGCTGGCGTTTTTCCATAG
GCTCCGCCCCCCTGACGAGCATCACAAAAATCGACGCTCAAGTCAGAGGTGGCGAAACCCGACAGGACTA
TAAAGATACCAGGCGTTTCCCCCTGGAAGCTCCCTCGTGCGCTCTCCTGTTCCGACCCTGCCGCTTACCG
GATACCTGTCCGCCTTTCTCCCTTCGGGAAGCGTGGCGCTTTCTCATAGCTCACGCTGTAGGTATCTCAG
TTCGGTGTAGGTCGTTCGCTCCAAGCTGGGCTGTGTGCACGAACCCCCCGTTCAGCCCGACCGCTGCGCC
TTATCCGGTAACTATCGTCTTGAGTCCAACCCGGTAAGACACGACTTATCGCCACTGGCAGCAGCCACTG
GTAACAGGATTAGCAGAGCGAGGTATGTAGGCGGTGCTACAGAGTTCTTGAAGTGGTGGCCTAACTACGG
CTACACTAGAAGAACAGTATTTGGTATCTGCGCTCTGCTGAAGCCAGTTACCTTCGGAAAAAGAGTTGGT
AGCTCTTGATCCGGCAAACAAACCACCGCTGGTAGCGGTGGTTTTTTTGTTTGCAAGCAGCAGATTACGC
GCAGAAAAAAAGGATCTCAAGAAGATCCTTTGATCTTTTCTACGGGGTCTGACGCTCAGTGGAACGAAAA
CTCACGTTAAGGGATTTTGGTCATGAGATTATCAAAAAGGATCTTCACCTAGATCCTTTTAAATTAAAAA
TGAAGTTTTAAATCAATCTAAAGTATATATGAGTAAACTTGGTCTGACAGTTACCAATGCTTAATCAGTG
AGGCACCTATCTCAGCGATCTGTCTATTTCGTTCATCCATAGTTGCCTGACTCCCCGTCGTGTAGATAAC
TACGATACGGGAGGGCTTACCATCTGGCCCCAGTGCTGCAATGATACCGCGGCTTCCACGCTCACCGGCT
CCAGATTTATCAGCAATAAACCAGCCAGCCGGAAGGGCCGAGCGCAGAAGTGGTCCTGCAACTTTATCCG
CCTCCATCCAGTCTATTAATTGTTGCCGGGAAGCTAGAGTAAGTAGTTCGCCAGTTAATAGTTTGCGCAA
CGTTGTTGCCATTGCTACAGGCATCGTGGTGTCACGCTCGTCGTTTGGTATGGCTTCATTCAGCTCCGGT
TCCCAACGATCAAGGCGAGTTACATGATCCCCCATGTTGTGCAAAAAAGCGGTTAGCTCCTTCGGTCCTC
CGATCGTTGTCAGAAGTAAGTTGGCCGCAGTGTTATCACTCATGGTTATGGCAGCACTGCATAATTCTCT
TACTGTCATGCCATCCGTAAGATGCTTTTCTGTGACTGGTGAGTACTCAACCAAGTCATTCTGAGAATAG
TGTATGCGGCGACCGAGTTGCTCTTGCCCGGCGTCAATACGGGATAATACCGCGCCACATAGCAGAACTT
TAAAAGTGCTCATCATTGGAAAACGTTCTTCGGGGCGAAAACTCTCAAGGATCTTACCGCTGTTGAGATC
CAGTTCGATGTAACCCACTCGTGCACCCAACTGATCTTCAGCATCTTTTACTTTCACCAGCGTTTCTGGG
TGAGCAAAAACAGGAAGGCAAAATGCCGCAAAAAAGGGAATAAGGGCGACACGGAAATGTTGAATACTCA
TACTCTTCCTTTTTCAATATTATTGAAGCATTTATCAGGGTTATTGTCTCATGAGCGGATACATATTTGA
ATGTATTTAGAAAAATAAACAAATAGGGGTTCCGCGCACATTTCCCCGAAAAGTGCCACCTGACGTCTAA
CTCGAGCACAGCTTGTCTGTAAGCGGATGCCGGGAGCAGACAAGCCCGTCAGGGCGCGTCAGCGGGTGTT
GGCGGGTGTCGGGGCTGGCTTAACTATGCGGCATCAGAGCAGATTGTACTGAGAGTGCACCATAAAATTG
TAAACGTTAATATTTTGTTAAAATTCGCGTTAAATTTTTGTTAAATCAGCTCATTTTTTAACCAATAGAC
CGAAATCGGCAAAATCCCTTATAAATCAAAAGAATAGCCCGAGATAGAGT
[37 nt withheld, positions 2081-2117]
AAAGAACGTGGACTCCAACGTCAAAGG
[141 nt withheld, positions 2145-2285]
G
[46 nt withheld, positions 2287-2332]
A
[95 nt withheld, positions 2334-2428]
TATGCGGTGTGAAATACCGCACAGATGCGTAAGGAGAAAATACCGCATCAGGCGCCCCTGCAGGCAGCTG
CGCGCTCGCTCGCTCACTGAGGCCGCCCGGGCAAAGCCCGGGCGTCGGGCGACCTTTGGTCGCCCGGCCT
CAGTGAGCGAGCGAGCGCGCAGAGAGGGAGTGGCCAACTCCATCACTAGGGGTTCCTGCGGCCGCGCTTA
CACAAAAAACCAACACACAGATCTAATGAAAATAAAGATCTTTTATTTTAGACTTTCCTCTTCTTCTTGG
GCTCGAATTCGCTGCCGTCGGCGGTTCTTTTATCCTCCCGCACGGGTGGGCGCTTCTTCAGCCGACATGG
CCTGATCTCCTTGCCCAGCTCGTTCACCTGATACTTCTGGATCAGCACCAGATTCTGGGTGGAGATGCGA
AACTGCTGCTCCTTGCTGCCCTTATCGTGCCAGGCCAGGTAGAACCTGCCGTTAGAGGAGTCGCAATTGA
TATAGTAGGCAAACTCCACCTTGGACTTCTCATCCTTCTGGAAGGCGATCAGGTCATACTTGTGCAGGGA
AAAACAGAATGTATAGCTATCGTCGATTCTGTAGCCCTTGCAATCGATGTCTGGCAGGATGTTCTCGGCC
ACCTGCCAGGCATAGATAGGCACGATAAAGTACTGATTCTTGCCCTTCTTATCCACCTTACAGAACACGT
CCACTCTCACCATATCGCCATTGTCGGCGATTGTGTAGGCGTTCTTCTTATTCAGCAGCACGCCGCTCTC
CTGGGTCTTCTCCACCCGCACGGCCTTCACCAGCTGTCCTCCCTTCTTATAAAAGGGGTTATCCTTTGGG
TCGAAGGCCTGCTTGGCATTTCCTCCGTAGGCCTCCAGCCTTGCCTTCAGGGCCTCATACAGCTCGATCT
CCCTGCCGTTCTTGTAATTCACCATGTTCTCCAGATCGGCCAGCTTGATCTCGGTCAGCCACACTCTCTT
CACGGAGATCTTCTCGTTGTGCTTCACAAACCTCTTGGCGCTTCTCAGTGTGTCCTTGTGGGCGCCAGAC
ATCTTCCGATTGGGTGCCCTGGACACGAACAGTGGGGTCACGTACTCGTGCACTGCCTCTGGCCTGCTAG
ACAGCTTCTCTGCCAGCAGTGTCCTCAGCTTCTCTGGGGTATCGGCCTCCTCAAACTCAGGCTTGCCGTC
TGGCTTGCCGAACACCCGGATCATCACTTCCTGGGCAAAGAACTCCCAAGGCTGGGGGAAGTGGGTCTTC
TGGTGCAGCACCTTGCCTGTCTCCTTATCGATGGTCTTGCCGTCAAAGGCGTTCATCTCCTTATACCTCA
CGAATCTTGTGATCTTCTGCTGCATTGCCACGGTGCTGCATGCCACCACCACTGCATCCAGTGCGTGGTG
TCTGTCATTCTCTGCCCGCACCTTCCTCAGTCCCCAAAATCCCCTCAGCAGGTTTGTGATCTGGCCATTA
GAGGCGAACACCCTTCTCTTGCCCTTGCCGGTCAGCAGGATGTGATCGGCCACAAACTGGCACAGGAACC
GGTTCACGTATCTGGTGTCATTCAGGTTGCACTCCTTAAAGCCATCCTCGTCGAACTTCTGCAGCAGGAT
CCGCTGCTTCTTGCTCCTGGGAAATCTAGAGGTCTCCACGCGGGCCTTGAACTCCTGCCACTCCCTGGAG
TTGTCCTTGCCATTGAAATACTCGTATGGTGTCTGATTGCCCTTATTCTGGTTCTCGCTGCCCAGCACCA
GCACCTTATTGTTAAAAGAATCGTCCCAGGTTCTGGAGAAAGGCAGGGCGTGATCGATCTCCACATAGCC
CTTCTCGTTCAGCCGCACCAGATTGATCTCCTTGCCGCTATACAGACACTTGCCGTGCTGCTGCTCGTAC
AGGCGCAGCTTCAGGATGTCCTTAGACTTTGGCTCGCCCACAAAGTTAGGGAAGTACTCCCTAAACTTGG
CGGCGGCCTTCTCCCGATCCTTGCGATTCTCCTCCTGTCTCTTCTCGATCTCCTTCCGGTCCTTGAAGCT
CTTGCCCACTTCTCTGGCGGTCTCGATGTGGATCCGGGCTGGAGATCCGTACCGGCGCACCACTCCGTTG
ATCACTTTTCTTGCCTGGGACAGGGCCCTCAGCACCACAGGATTTCTGATCTCGTCGGCAGGGATAGGGG
GCAGATAGATCTTCTCCTCTGTGTTCTTCTTGCCATAGTGATCGCCGTAGATCTCGGCGCAGGCCTCGTC
GTACCGCTTGCCCTGCTCCATCAGTGGCACGATCCTTCTCAGGGCCTTCAGGCTGATCTGCACAAACTTA
TCGAAAGAGATGTGCTTCAGCAGGGCCTCCAGGATCTCAGGCTGCACCCTGTCCTTCAGGCGGCCTGTGA
TATCCTCGTCGGTCTTAAACAGAGAGAAGGCGGTGCCGATCTCATCCTGCAGCTCGGAGCTCAGGTTCAG
GGGGGACTTCTTGTCCTTCAGGCCCTCCTTCTCCAGGGCGCGAGAGATGGCGTGATAGGCCTTCATCTCC
ATCAGTGTGGAGGCCTCGGCATTATCCTTGCCGTATCTCAGGCCCTTAAAGAAGGCGGTGTCCTCCAGGC
CCAGCAGCTTTCTGGCCTGGGCATATGTCAGCTTAGACTTCCGGTAAGGCTCATCCATCAGGGTGGCCCT
CTCTGTGTCGGTCAGTGGCCTCTCGGATCCCTGCTCCAGGATTCTCAGATTGTTCAGCTTTGTCAGCCAG
ATAAACCGCTCGGCTGTGTAGGTGTTCTTGGCGGCCTTTGGCTCTGCAGGCTCGAAGGTGCAGTGTCCCA
GCATCTTCTGCACTGCGTCGCCGGACAGGGCAGGCCTCTGTGTCATCAGCAGGGTCTCGATTCCCTCCTT
CAGGCCTCCGCTCACGTGTGGATTGCCAAACTCCTTCTGCTTCTCGAACAGCAGGATCAGCTCGGCCTGC
AGATCCTTGCGGGAGAAGGTGTGGCTATAGTCGCCCCTCTGGTTTCTGATGTGGCCGGACTCCTTCTCAA
ACTTATTCAGGGCCAGCTCGGCAGGTGTCCTGAAATCGCCGGTCTGCAGGGCGTGGGCATTGTTGGCCAC
TCCCTTCAGCAGGGCGCCCAGCTCCTTGTCTGCTGTCTCTCCCTCGTTCTTCCGCTGGCTCAGGTAGCCG
CGGTGCTTGATCAGGTGCAGCAGCACGGCAGACCACTCCAGTGGTGTCAGCTTCCTGTCCAGGGCGGCTG
CTCTCAGCTGCCAGGGGGTGTTTGGCAGGCTCTTGATCAGGCCATTCTCATCGAAGTCTGCTGCCTGCAG
CACGCCCTCTCTCTTCAGCAGCCGGCGTGCCCTCAGCAGCCTGTGTGCCCTTCTCCGTGTCAGGCGCCTC
ACGCTCCGTGCCAGTCTCCGGGCCATAGCCAGAGAATCGCCGGTCTTTGGCACCTCGGCCCTCTCAAACA
CTCTCACGCCCAGATCGATCAGCCGGATAGGATTCTCCTCCTCGTCGATCTCCACCATAGCCCATCCCAC
GGATGCGATTCCGATGGCCAGTCCCAGGATGTAATTGATTGGGTTAGGCTTGAAGGCGGCCATTGACCCC
CCGCTGCTGCCCCCGCTGCTTTCAGGTGTTGCGCTCTCGCTTGTGCCAGGTGTCTCAGAGCCAGAGGAGC
CTCCGCTAGATCCTCCGGAGTTGATGGAGCTCTGGGCCTTCTTCTGAGCATTGAACACCTGTCTAGGCAT
CCGGTAGAAGTCGCACAGCAGGGCGGCACATTCATCTGCCAGGATTCCCTCGGTAATTTCGACGCGGTGA
TTCATGCCGGGGTAGTTCAGCACGTTCATCAGGGAGCCTGCGGCGCCCCGTTTGCTGTTCCTCACGCCAA
ACACCACGCGGCCGATCCTAGAGTGGATCATGGCGCCGGCGCACATCACGCAAGGCTCGAATGTCACGTA
CAGGGTGGCGTCAATCAGTCTGTAGTTCTGCATGACCAGGCCGCCCTGTCTCAGGGCCATAATTTCGGCA
TGGGCTGTTGGGTCGTGCAGGCCGATGGCTCTGTTCCAGCCCTCGCCGATCACTCTATTGTTCAGCACCA
GCACGGCTCCCACAGGCACCTCCCTCTCATCGCGTGCCCTCTTGGCCAGGGTCAGGGCATGTCTCATCCA
GTACTCGTGGGAAAACTCCACCTCAGAGCCGCTGCCGCCACCGCTGCCTCCGCCGCTACCGCCGACTTTC
CTCTTCTTCTTGGGCTCGAATTCGCTGCCGTCGGCGGTTCTTTTCATGGTGGCACCGGTAGTATGAGTTG
CGTGGCCACGGAGCCTGAACAGCATGATATGCGTAGCATTTCATAGTTACGGTAAATATTTAAGCCTCAT
TAAAACACTCTATAACTTCATGTGTACTGGCTCCCACATTTTAAAACACTTAGAAGAATTGGTAGGCTAA
GAGTTTTTCCAAAACTACACTGTAAAAATCACAAATATTTGGAAGCAGTTGCTTTTCCCAGTTTGCTCCT
GAATTCTCATCTACATAGTACCGCCTCCATTCTAGAGAGGGCCTATTTCCCATGATTCCTTCATATTTGC
ATATACGATACAAGGCTGTTAGAGAGATAATTAGAATTAATTTGACTGTAAACACAAAGATATTAGTACA
AAATACGTGACGTAGAAAGTAATAATTTCTTGGGTAGTTTGCAGTTTTAAAATTATGTTTTAAAATGGAC
TATCATATGCTTACCGTAACTTGAAAGTATTTCGATTTCTTGGCTTTATATATCTTGTGGAAAGGACGAA
ACACCGACGACTGGAGCAGTAATGCCTGGGTTGTAGCTCCCGAAACGTTGCTACAATAAGGCCGTCTGAA
AAGATGTGCCGCAACGCTCTGCCCCTTAAAGCTTCTGCTTTAAGGGGCATCGTTTATTTTTTTGTTTAAA
CTCTAGAGGCCGCAGGAACCCCTAGTGATGGAGTTGGCCACTCCCTCTCTGCGCGCTCGCTCGCTCACTG
AGGCCGGGCGACCAAAGGTCGCCCGACGCCCGGGCGGCCTCAGTGAGCGAGCGAGCGCGCAGCTGCCTGC
AGG
